Addgene plasmid #62335: pJZC101
Purpose: sgRNA (no RNA aptamer addition) with COM-VP64 effector for mammalian cells
Depositing lab: Wendell Lim & Stanley Qi. Depositing organization: University of California, San Francisco (UCSF). Publication: Engineering Complex Synthetic Transcriptional Programs with CRISPR RNA Scaffolds. Zalatan JG, Lee ME, Almeida R, Gilbert LA, Whitehead EH, La Russa M, Tsai JC, Weissman JS, Dueber JE, Qi LS, Lim WA. Cell. 2014 Dec 18. pii: S0092-8674(14)01570-0. doi: 10.1016/j.cell.2014.11.052. PubMed 25533786.
Backbone
  Vector backbone: MP177_U6 (derived from pSico)
  Vector type: Mammalian Expression, Lentiviral
  Selectable markers: Marked by mCherry
Growth in bacteria
  Bacterial resistance: Ampicillin, 100 μg/mL
  Growth temperature: 37°C
  Growth strain: Stbl3
  Copy number: Unknown
Gene/Insert 1
  Gene/Insert name: sgRNA
  Mutation: Targets Tet3G, sequence: GTACGTTCTCTATCACTGATA
  Promoter: U6
  Cloning method: Gibson Cloning
  Sequencing primers: 5′ gagatccagtttggttagtaccggg
Gene/Insert 2
  Gene/Insert name: COM-VP64 (alt name: COM RNA binding protein fused to VP64)
  Promoter: CMV
  Tag / fusion protein: VP64 (C terminal on insert)
  Cloning method: Gibson Cloning
  Sequencing primers: 5′ N/A; 3′ CCTCACATTGCCAAAAGACG
Terms and licenses: Academic/Nonprofit Terms; Industry Terms: Not Available to Industry
How to cite: pJZC101 was a gift from Wendell Lim & Stanley Qi (Addgene plasmid # 62335 ; http://n2t.net/addgene:62335 ; RRID:Addgene_62335)
