[The description below was written by a language model from this plasmid's Addgene catalogue record and pLannotate feature annotations shown in this document.]
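Description:
pJZC101 is an 8.6 kb lentiviral transfer plasmid for mammalian cells, built on the MP177_U6 backbone (a pSico derivative). It combines a single guide RNA with an RNA-binding transcriptional activator. In bacteria it is maintained through a high-copy ColE1/pUC-type origin and an ampicillin resistance gene. The viral framework is HIV-1 based. A CMV enhancer/promoter drives a truncated 5' LTR, followed by the Ψ packaging signal with a gag fragment, the RRE for Rev-dependent export, the cPPT/CTS, a WPRE and a truncated downstream LTR. Together these elements let the genomic RNA be packaged when helper functions are supplied in trans. There is no drug selection marker for mammalian cells; transduced or transfected cells are identified by mCherry fluorescence.

The payload has two expression units. According to the catalogue entry, a U6 promoter drives an sgRNA directed against the Tet3G (Tet-responsive) promoter. The annotation software did not call U6 itself, but it detected the S. pyogenes guide scaffold and a short match to the tight TRE promoter that most likely corresponds to the spacer. This sgRNA carries no RNA aptamer extension. Downstream, an internal CMV enhancer/promoter drives the bacteriophage Mu Com RNA-binding protein fused at its C terminus to the VP64 activation domain, followed by an EMCV IRES and mCherry on the same transcript. Two loxP sites inherited from pSico bracket the region spanning the sgRNA scaffold through mCherry, so Cre could in principle excise it.

Because the guide has no com hairpin to recruit Com-VP64, the construct probably serves as a no-aptamer comparison in CRISPR scaffold-RNA activation experiments. The record does not state this role explicitly, and dCas9 must come from a separate construct.
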