Features (pLannotate 1.2.2; 27 found; start..end, strand, type, name):
     40..92      -  misc_feature   bom (fragment): basis of mobility region from pBR322
    247..626     +  enhancer       CMV enhancer: human cytomegalovirus immediate early enhancer
    627..826     +  promoter       CMV promoter: human cytomegalovirus (CMV) immediate early promoter
    844..1024    +  LTR            5' LTR (truncated): truncated 5' long terminal repeat (LTR) from HIV-1
   1071..1196    +  misc_feature   HIV-1 Ψ: packaging signal of human immunodeficiency virus type 1
   1180..1518    +  CDS            HIV-1 gag (fragment): gag protein from human immunodeficiency virus 1; gag
   1695..1928    +  misc_feature   RRE: The Rev response element (RRE) of HIV-1 allows for Rev-dependent mRNA export from the nucleus to the cytoplasm.
   2305..2405    +  CDS            Rev (fragment): human immunodeficiency virus 1 (HIV-1) Rev protein; rev; enhances nuclear export of unspliced and incompletely spliced viral mRNAs
   2455..2572    +  misc_feature   cPPT/CTS: central polypurine tract and central termination sequence of HIV-1
   2825..2858    +  protein_bind   loxP: Cre-mediated recombination occurs in the 8-bp core sequence (GCATACAT). Cre recombinase
   2946..2966    -  promoter       tight TRE promoter (fragment): Tet-responsive promoter PTight, consisting of seven tet operator sequences followed by the minimal CMV promoter
   2984..3051    +  misc_RNA       tracrRNA (fragment): trans-activating CRISPR RNA for the Streptococcus pyogenes CRISPR/Cas9 system
   3176..3479    +  enhancer       CMV enhancer: human cytomegalovirus immediate early enhancer
   3480..3683    +  promoter       CMV promoter: human cytomegalovirus (CMV) immediate early promoter
   3747..3932    +  CDS            com: COM_BPMU - Experimental evidence at protein level: Swiss-Prot protein existence level 1. Trans-acting positive regulator required for mom mRNA translation. Binds the com-mom mRNA 5' and destabilizes a translation inhibition stem to expose mom translation start signals. From Escherichia phage Mu (Bacteriophage Mu).
   4072..4097    +  CDS            VP64 (fragment): tetrameric repeat of the minimal activation domain of herpes simplex virus VP16 (Beerli et al., 1998)
   4254..4716    +  misc_feature   IRES: internal ribosome entry site (IRES) of the encephalomyocarditis virus (EMCV)
   4717..5424    +  CDS            mCherry: mCherry is a basic (constitutively fluorescent) red fluorescent protein published in 2004, derived from Discosoma sp.. It is reported to be a very rapidly-maturing monomer with low acid sensitivity.
   5447..5480    +  protein_bind   loxP: Cre-mediated recombination occurs in the 8-bp core sequence (GCATACAT). Cre recombinase
   5513..5536    +  misc_feature   MCS (fragment): pBluescript multiple cloning site
   5536..6124    +  misc_feature   WPRE: woodchuck hepatitis virus posttranscriptional regulatory element
   6125..6144    +  misc_feature   MCS (fragment): pBluescript multiple cloning site
   6146..6646    +  CDS            nef (fragment): NEF_HV1LA - Experimental evidence at protein level: Swiss-Prot protein existence level 1. Extracellular Nef protein targets CD4(+) T-lymphocytes for apoptosis by interacting with CXCR4 surface receptors. From Human immunodeficiency virus type 1 group M subtype B (isolate Lai) (HIV-1).
   6653..6833    +  LTR            5' LTR (truncated): truncated 5' long terminal repeat (LTR) from HIV-1
   6895..7483    -  rep_origin     ori: high-copy-number ColE1/pMB1/pBR322/pUC origin of replication
   7654..8514    -  CDS            AmpR: β-lactamase; bla; confers resistance to ampicillin, carbenicillin, and related antibiotics
   8515..8619    -  promoter       AmpR promoter: bla
>Addgene plasmid #62335 | pJZC101 | depositor full sequence | sequence record 102257 | pJZC101 sequence 8647 bps
GCTTAAGCGGTCGACGGATCGGGAGATCTCCCGATCCCCTATGGTGCACTCTCAGTACAATCTGCTCTGA
TGCCGCATAGTTAAGCCAGTATCTGCTCCCTGCTTGTGTGTTGGAGGTCGCTGAGTAGTGCGCGAGCAAA
ATTTAAGCTACAACAAGGCAAGGCTTGACCGACAATTGCATGAAGAATCTGCTTAGGGTTAGGCGTTTTG
CGCTGCTTCGCGATGTACGGGCCAGATATACGCGTTGACATTGATTATTGACTAGTTATTAATAGTAATC
AATTACGGGGTCATTAGTTCATAGCCCATATATGGAGTTCCGCGTTACATAACTTACGGTAAATGGCCCG
CCTGGCTGACCGCCCAACGACCCCCGCCCATTGACGTCAATAATGACGTATGTTCCCATAGTAACGCCAA
TAGGGACTTTCCATTGACGTCAATGGGTGGAGTATTTACGGTAAACTGCCCACTTGGCAGTACATCAAGT
GTATCATATGCCAAGTACGCCCCCTATTGACGTCAATGACGGTAAATGGCCCGCCTGGCATTATGCCCAG
TACATGACCTTATGGGACTTTCCTACTTGGCAGTACATCTACGTATTAGTCATCGCTATTACCATGGTGA
TGCGGTTTTGGCAGTACATCAATGGGCGTGGATAGCGGTTTGACTCACGGGGATTTCCAAGTCTCCACCC
CATTGACGTCAATGGGAGTTTGTTTTGGCACCAAAATCAACGGGACTTTCCAAAATGTCGTAACAACTCC
GCCCCATTGACGCAAATGGGCGGTAGGCGTGTACGGTGGGAGGTCTATATAAGCAGCGCGTTTTGCCTGT
ACTGGGTCTCTCTGGTTAGACCAGATCTGAGCCTGGGAGCTCTCTGGCTAACTAGGGAACCCACTGCTTA
AGCCTCAATAAAGCTTGCCTTGAGTGCTTCAAGTAGTGTGTGCCCGTCTGTTGTGTGACTCTGGTAACTA
GAGATCCCTCAGACCCTTTTAGTCAGTGTGGAAAATCTCTAGCAGTGGCGCCCGAACAGGGACTTGAAAG
CGAAAGGGAAACCAGAGGAGCTCTCTCGACGCAGGACTCGGCTTGCTGAAGCGCGCACGGCAAGAGGCGA
GGGGCGGCGACTGGTGAGTACGCCAAAAATTTTGACTAGCGGAGGCTAGAAGGAGAGAGATGGGTGCGAG
AGCGTCAGTATTAAGCGGGGGAGAATTAGATCGCGATGGGAAAAAATTCGGTTAAGGCCAGGGGGAAAGA
AAAAATATAAATTAAAACATATAGTATGGGCAAGCAGGGAGCTAGAACGATTCGCAGTTAATCCTGGCCT
GTTAGAAACATCAGAAGGCTGTAGACAAATACTGGGACAGCTACAACCATCCCTTCAGACAGGATCAGAA
GAACTTAGATCATTATATAATACAGTAGCAACCCTCTATTGTGTGCATCAAAGGATAGAGATAAAAGACA
CCAAGGAAGCTTTAGACAAGATAGAGGAAGAGCAAAACAAAAGTAAGACCACCGCACAGCAAGCGGCCGG
CCGCGCTGATCTTCAGACCTGGAGGAGGAGATATGAGGGACAATTGGAGAAGTGAATTATATAAATATAA
AGTAGTAAAAATTGAACCATTAGGAGTAGCACCCACCAAGGCAAAGAGAAGAGTGGTGCAGAGAGAAAAA
AGAGCAGTGGGAATAGGAGCTTTGTTCCTTGGGTTCTTGGGAGCAGCAGGAAGCACTATGGGCGCAGCGT
CAATGACGCTGACGGTACAGGCCAGACAATTATTGTCTGGTATAGTGCAGCAGCAGAACAATTTGCTGAG
GGCTATTGAGGCGCAACAGCATCTGTTGCAACTCACAGTCTGGGGCATCAAGCAGCTCCAGGCAAGAATC
CTGGCTGTGGAAAGATACCTAAAGGATCAACAGCTCCTGGGGATTTGGGGTTGCTCTGGAAAACTCATTT
GCACCACTGCTGTGCCTTGGAATGCTAGTTGGAGTAATAAATCTCTGGAACAGATTTGGAATCACACGAC
CTGGATGGAGTGGGACAGAGAAATTAACAATTACACAAGCTTAATACACTCCTTAATTGAAGAATCGCAA
AACCAGCAAGAAAAGAATGAACAAGAATTATTGGAATTAGATAAATGGGCAAGTTTGTGGAATTGGTTTA
ACATAACAAATTGGCTGTGGTATATAAAATTATTCATAATGATAGTAGGAGGCTTGGTAGGTTTAAGAAT
AGTTTTTGCTGTACTTTCTATAGTGAATAGAGTTAGGCAGGGATATTCACCATTATCGTTTCAGACCCAC
CTCCCAACCCCGAGGGGACCCGACAGGCCCGAAGGAATAGAAGAAGAAGGTGGAGAGAGAGACAGAGACA
GATCCATTCGATTAGTGAACGGATCGGCACTGCGTGCGCCAATTCTGCAGACAAATGGCAGTATTCATCC
ACAATTTTAAAAGAAAAGGGGGGATTGGGGGGTACAGTGCAGGGGAAAGAATAGTAGACATAATAGCAAC
AGACATACAAACTAAAGAATTACAAAAACAAATTACAAAAATTCAAAATTTTCGGGTTTATTACAGGGAC
AGCAGAGATCCAGTTTGGTTAGTACCGGGCCCGCTCTAGAGATCCGACGCGCCATCTCTAGGCCCGCGCC
GGCCCCCTCGCACAGACTTGTGGGAGAAGCTCGGCTACTCCCCTGCCCCGGTTAATTTGCATATAATATT
TCCTAGTAACTATAGAGGCTTAATGTGCGATAAAAGACAGATAATCTGTTCTTTTTAATACTAGCTACAT
TTTACATGATAGGCTTGGATTTCTATAACTTCGTATAGCATACATTATACGAAGTTATAAACAGCACAAA
AGGAAACTCACCCTAACTGTAAAGTAATTGTGTGTTTTGAGACTATAAGTATCCCTTGGAGAACCACCTT
GTTGGTACGTTCTCTATCACTGATAGTTTAAGAGCTATGCTGGAAACAGCATAGCAAGTTTAAATAAGGC
TAGTCCGTTATCAACTTGAAAAAGTGGCACCGAGTCGGTGCTTTTTTTCTCGAGTACTAGGATCCATTAG
GCGGCCGCGTGGATAACCGTATTACCGCCATGCATTAGTTATTAATAGTAATCAATTACGGGGTCATTAG
TTCATAGCCCATATATGGAGTTCCGCGTTACATAACTTACGGTAAATGGCCCGCCTGGCTGACCGCCCAA
CGACCCCCGCCCATTGACGTCAATAATGACGTATGTTCCCATAGTAACGCCAATAGGGACTTTCCATTGA
CGTCAATGGGTGGAGTATTTACGGTAAACTGCCCACTTGGCAGTACATCAAGTGTATCATATGCCAAGTA
CGCCCCCTATTGACGTCAATGACGGTAAATGGCCCGCCTGGCATTATGCCCAGTACATGACCTTATGGGA
CTTTCCTACTTGGCAGTACATCTACGTATTAGTCATCGCTATTACCATGGTGATGCGGTTTTGGCAGTAC
ATCAATGGGCGTGGATAGCGGTTTGACTCACGGGGATTTCCAAGTCTCCACCCCATTGACGTCAATGGGA
GTTTGTTTTGGCACCAAAATCAACGGGACTTTCCAAAATGTCGTAACAACTCCGCCCCATTGACGCAAAT
GGGCGGTAGGCGTGTACGGTGGGAGGTCTATATAAGCAGAGCTGGTTTAGTGAACCGTCAGATCCGCTAG
CCCACCATGCCCAAAAAGAAAAGAAAAGTGGGTAGTATGAAATCAATTCGCTGTAAAAACTGCAACAAAC
TGTTATTTAAGGCGGATAGTTTTGATCACATTGAAATCAGGTGTCCGCGTTGCAAACGTCACATCATAAT
GCTGAATGCCTGCGAGCATCCCACGGAGAAACATTGTGGGAAAAGAGAAAAAATCACGCATTCTGACGAA
ACCGTGCGTTATGGCTCCGGACGAGCCGATGCTCTCGACGATTTTGACCTCGATATGCTGGGATCCGACG
CTCTCGATGACTTCGACCTTGACATGCTGGGGAGTGACGCTCTGGACGACTTCGATCTCGACATGCTGGG
CTCCGACGCCCTGGATGACTTCGATCTGGACATGCTCATCAACTGACCCGGGTCGAGCATGCATCTAGGG
CGGCCAATTCCGCCCCTCTCCCTCCCCCCCCCCTAACGTTACTGGCCGAAGCCGCTTGGAATAAGGCCGG
TGTGCGTTTGTCTATATGTTATTTTCCACCATATTGCCGTCTTTTGGCAATGTGAGGGCCCGGAAACCTG
GCCCTGTCTTCTTGACGAGCATTCCTAGGGGTCTTTCCCCTCTCGCCAAAGGAATGCAAGGTCTGTTGAA
TGTCGTGAAGGAAGCAGTTCCTCTGGAAGCTTCTTGAAGACAAACAACGTCTGTAGCGACCCTTTGCAGG
CAGCGGAACCCCCCACCTGGCGACAGGTGCCTCTGCGGCCAAAAGCCACGTGTATAAGATACACCTGCAA
AGGCGGCACAACCCCAGTGCCACGTTGTGAGTTGGATAGTTGTGGAAAGAGTCAAATGGCTCTCCTCAAG
CGTATTCAACAAGGGGCTGAAGGATGCCCAGAAGGTACCCCATTGTATGGGATCTGATCTGGGGCCTCGG
TGCACATGCTTTACATGTGTTTAGTCGAGGTTAAAAAAACGTCTAGGCCCCCCGAACCACGGGGACGTGG
TTTTCCTTTGAAAAACACGATGATAAATGGTGAGCAAGGGCGAGGAGGATAACATGGCCATCATCAAGGA
GTTCATGCGCTTCAAGGTGCACATGGAGGGCTCCGTGAACGGCCACGAGTTCGAGATCGAGGGCGAGGGC
GAGGGCCGCCCCTACGAGGGCACCCAGACCGCCAAGCTGAAGGTGACCAAGGGTGGCCCCCTGCCCTTCG
CCTGGGACATCCTGTCCCCTCAGTTCATGTACGGCTCCAAGGCCTACGTGAAGCACCCCGCCGACATCCC
CGACTACTTGAAGCTGTCCTTCCCCGAGGGCTTCAAGTGGGAGCGCGTGATGAACTTCGAGGACGGCGGC
GTGGTGACCGTGACCCAGGACTCCTCCCTGCAGGACGGCGAGTTCATCTACAAGGTGAAGCTGCGCGGCA
CCAACTTCCCCTCCGACGGCCCCGTAATGCAGAAGAAGACCATGGGCTGGGAGGCCTCCTCCGAGCGGAT
GTACCCCGAGGACGGCGCCCTGAAGGGCGAGATCAAGCAGAGGCTGAAGCTGAAGGACGGCGGCCACTAC
GACGCTGAGGTCAAGACCACCTACAAGGCCAAGAAGCCCGTGCAGCTGCCCGGCGCCTACAACGTCAACA
TCAAGTTGGACATCACCTCCCACAACGAGGACTACACCATCGTGGAACAGTACGAACGCGCCGAGGGCCG
CCACTCCACCGGCGGCATGGACGAGCTGTACAAGTAAGAATTCGTCGAGGGACCTAATAACTTCGTATAG
CATACATTATACGAAGTTATACATGTTTAAGGGTTCCGGTTCCACTAGGTACAATTCGATATCAAGCTTA
TCGATAATCAACCTCTGGATTACAAAATTTGTGAAAGATTGACTGGTATTCTTAACTATGTTGCTCCTTT
TACGCTATGTGGATACGCTGCTTTAATGCCTTTGTATCATGCTATTGCTTCCCGTATGGCTTTCATTTTC
TCCTCCTTGTATAAATCCTGGTTGCTGTCTCTTTATGAGGAGTTGTGGCCCGTTGTCAGGCAACGTGGCG
TGGTGTGCACTGTGTTTGCTGACGCAACCCCCACTGGTTGGGGCATTGCCACCACCTGTCAGCTCCTTTC
CGGGACTTTCGCTTTCCCCCTCCCTATTGCCACGGCGGAACTCATCGCCGCCTGCCTTGCCCGCTGCTGG
ACAGGGGCTCGGCTGTTGGGCACTGACAATTCCGTGGTGTTGTCGGGGAAATCATCGTCCTTTCCTTGGC
TGCTCGCCTGTGTTGCCACCTGGATTCTGCGCGGGACGTCCTTCTGCTACGTCCCTTCGGCCCTCAATCC
AGCGGACCTTCCTTCCCGCGGCCTGCTGCCGGCTCTGCGGCCTCTTCCGCGTCTTCGCCTTCGCCCTCAG
ACGAGTCGGATCTCCCTTTGGGCCGCCTCCCCGCATCGATACCGTCGACCTCGATCGAGACCTAGAAAAA
CATGGAGCAATCACAAGTAGCAATACAGCAGCTACCAATGCTGATTGTGCCTGGCTAGAAGCACAAGAGG
AGGAGGAGGTGGGTTTTCCAGTCACACCTCAGGTACCTTTAAGACCAATGACTTACAAGGCAGCTGTAGA
TCTTAGCCACTTTTTAAAAGAAAAGGGGGGACTGGAAGGGCTAATTCACTCCCAACGAAGACAAGATATC
CTTGATCTGTGGATCTACCACACACAAGGCTACTTCCCTGATTGGCAGAACTACACACCAGGGCCAGGGA
TCAGATATCCACTGACCTTTGGATGGTGCTACAAGCTAGTACCAGTTGAGCAAGAGAAGGTAGAAGAAGC
CAATGAAGGAGAGAACACCCGCTTGTTACACCCTGTGAGCCTGCATGGGATGGATGACCCGGAGAGAGAA
GTATTAGAGTGGAGGTTTGACAGCCGCCTAGCATTTCATCACATGGCCCGAGAGCTGCATCCGGACTGTA
CTGGGTCTCTCTGGTTAGACCAGATCTGAGCCTGGGAGCTCTCTGGCTAACTAGGGAACCCACTGCTTAA
GCCTCAATAAAGCTTGCCTTGAGTGCTTCAAGTAGTGTGTGCCCGTCTGTTGTGTGACTCTGGTAACTAG
AGATCCCTCAGACCCTTTTAGTCAGTGTGGAAAATCTCTAGCAGCATGTGAGCAAAAGGCCAGCAAAAGG
CCAGGAACCGTAAAAAGGCCGCGTTGCTGGCGTTTTTCCATAGGCTCCGCCCCCCTGACGAGCATCACAA
AAATCGACGCTCAAGTCAGAGGTGGCGAAACCCGACAGGACTATAAAGATACCAGGCGTTTCCCCCTGGA
AGCTCCCTCGTGCGCTCTCCTGTTCCGACCCTGCCGCTTACCGGATACCTGTCCGCCTTTCTCCCTTCGG
GAAGCGTGGCGCTTTCTCATAGCTCACGCTGTAGGTATCTCAGTTCGGTGTAGGTCGTTCGCTCCAAGCT
GGGCTGTGTGCACGAACCCCCCGTTCAGCCCGACCGCTGCGCCTTATCCGGTAACTATCGTCTTGAGTCC
AACCCGGTAAGACACGACTTATCGCCACTGGCAGCAGCCACTGGTAACAGGATTAGCAGAGCGAGGTATG
TAGGCGGTGCTACAGAGTTCTTGAAGTGGTGGCCTAACTACGGCTACACTAGAAGAACAGTATTTGGTAT
CTGCGCTCTGCTGAAGCCAGTTACCTTCGGAAAAAGAGTTGGTAGCTCTTGATCCGGCAAACAAACCACC
GCTGGTAGCGGTGGTTTTTTTGTTTGCAAGCAGCAGATTACGCGCAGAAAAAAAGGATCTCAAGAAGATC
CTTTGATCTTTTCTACGGGGTCTGACGCTCAGTGGAACGAAAACTCACGTTAAGGGATTTTGGTCATGAG
ATTATCAAAAAGGATCTTCACCTAGATCCTTTTAAATTAAAAATGAAGTTTTAAATCAATCTAAAGTATA
TATGAGTAAACTTGGTCTGACAGTTACCAATGCTTAATCAGTGAGGCACCTATCTCAGCGATCTGTCTAT
TTCGTTCATCCATAGTTGCCTGACTCCCCGTCGTGTAGATAACTACGATACGGGAGGGCTTACCATCTGG
CCCCAGTGCTGCAATGATACCGCGAGACCCACGCTCACCGGCTCCAGATTTATCAGCAATAAACCAGCCA
GCCGGAAGGGCCGAGCGCAGAAGTGGTCCTGCAACTTTATCCGCCTCCATCCAGTCTATTAATTGTTGCC
GGGAAGCTAGAGTAAGTAGTTCGCCAGTTAATAGTTTGCGCAACGTTGTTGCCATTGCTACAGGCATCGT
GGTGTCACGCTCGTCGTTTGGTATGGCTTCATTCAGCTCCGGTTCCCAACGATCAAGGCGAGTTACATGA
TCCCCCATGTTGTGCAAAAAAGCGGTTAGCTCCTTCGGTCCTCCGATCGTTGTCAGAAGTAAGTTGGCCG
CAGTGTTATCACTCATGGTTATGGCAGCACTGCATAATTCTCTTACTGTCATGCCATCCGTAAGATGCTT
TTCTGTGACTGGTGAGTACTCAACCAAGTCATTCTGAGAATAGTGTATGCGGCGACCGAGTTGCTCTTGC
CCGGCGTCAATACGGGATAATACCGCGCCACATAGCAGAACTTTAAAAGTGCTCATCATTGGAAAACGTT
CTTCGGGGCGAAAACTCTCAAGGATCTTACCGCTGTTGAGATCCAGTTCGATGTAACCCACTCGTGCACC
CAACTGATCTTCAGCATCTTTTACTTTCACCAGCGTTTCTGGGTGAGCAAAAACAGGAAGGCAAAATGCC
GCAAAAAAGGGAATAAGGGCGACACGGAAATGTTGAATACTCATACTCTTCCTTTTTCAATATTATTGAA
GCATTTATCAGGGTTATTGTCTCATGAGCGGATACATATTTGAATGTATTTAGAAAAATAAACAAATAGG
GGTTCCGCGCACATTTCCCCGAAAAGTGCCACCTGAC
