>Addgene plasmid #62335 | pJZC101 | addgene partial sequence | sequence record 108313 | mU6-F old 5'-cagcacaaaaggaaactcacc-3'
AGAACCACCTTGTTGGTACGTTCTCTATCACTGATAGTTTAAGAGCTATGCTGGAAACAGCATAGCAAGT
TTAAATAAGGCTAGTCCGTTATCAACTTGAAAAAGTGGCACCGAGTCGGTGCTTTTTTTCTCGAGTACTA
GGATCCATTAGGCGGCCGCGTGGATAACCGTATTACCGCCATGCATTAGTTATTAATAGTAATCAATTAC
GGGGTCATTAGTTCATAGCCCATATATGGAGTTCCGCGTTACATAACTTACGGTAAATGGCCCGCCTGGC
TGACCGCCCAACGACCCCCGCCCATTGACGTCAATAATGACGTATGTTCCCATAGTAACGCCAATAGGGA
CTTTCCATTGACGTCAATGGGTGGAGTATTTACGGTAAACTGCCCACTTGGCAGTACATCAAGTGTATCA
TATGCCAAGTACGCCCCCTATTGACGTCAATGACGGTAAATGGCCCGCCTGGCATTATGCCCAGTACATG
ACCTTATGGGACTTTCCTACTTGGCAGTACATCTACGTATTAGTCATCGCTATTACCATGGTGATGCGGT
TTTGGCAGTACATCAATGGGCGTGGATAGCGGTTTGACTCACGGGGATTTCCAAGTCTCCACCCCATTGA
CGTCAATGGGAGTTTGTTTTGGCACCAAAATCAACGGGACTTTCCAAAATGTCGTAACAACTCCGCCCCA
TTGACGCAAATGGGCGGTAGGCGTGTACGGTGGGAGGTCTATATAAGCAGAGCTGGTTTAGTGAACCGTC
AGATCCGCTAG
