>Addgene plasmid #62335 | pJZC101 | addgene partial sequence | sequence record 108315 | CMV-F2 5'-GGTCTATATAAGCAGAGCTGGT-3'
TGCCCAAAAAGAAAAGAAAAGTGGGTAGTATGAAATCAATTCGCTGTAAAAACTGCAACAAACTGTTATT
TAAGGCGGATAGTTTTGATCACATTGAAATCAGGTGTCCGCGTTGCAAACGTCACATCATAATGCTGAAT
GCCTGCGAGCATCCCACGGAGAAACATTGTGGGAAAAGAGAAAAAATCACGCATTCTGACGAAACCGTGC
GTTATGGCTCCGGACGAGCCGATGCTCTCGACGATTTTGACCTCGATATGCTGGGATCCGACGCTCTCGA
TGACTTCGACCTTGACATGCTGGGGAGTGACGCTCTGGACGACTTCGATCTCGACATGCTGGGCTCCGAC
GCCCTGGATGACTTCGATCTGGACATGCTCATCAACTGACCCGGGTCGAGCATGCATCTAGGGCGGCCAA
TTCCGCCCCTCTCCCTCCCCCCCCCC
